Addgene plasmid #90167: pT2-cryR;tmem88aP1Egfp
Purpose: contains tmem88a specific gene promoter driving expression of eGFP
Depositing lab: Nathan Lawson. Depositing organization: University of Massachusetts, Worcester. Publication: Robust Identification of Developmentally Active Endothelial Enhancers in Zebrafish Using FANS-Assisted ATAC-Seq. Quillien A, Abdalla M, Yu J, Ou J, Zhu LJ, Lawson ND. Cell Rep. 2017 Jul 18;20(3):709-720. doi: 10.1016/j.celrep.2017.06.070. PubMed 28723572.
Backbone
  Vector backbone: pDESTtol2pACrymCherry
  Backbone manufacturer: Addgene
  Vector type: Bacterial Expression
Growth in bacteria
  Bacterial resistance: Ampicillin, 100 μg/mL
  Growth temperature: 37°C
  Growth strain: DH5alpha
  Copy number: High Copy
Gene/Insert
  Gene/Insert name: tmem88aP1Egfp
  Species: D. rerio (zebrafish)
  Entrez Gene: tmem88a (a.k.a. MGC77242, zgc:77242)
  Tag / fusion protein: EGFP (C terminal on insert)
  Cloning method: Gateway Cloning
Terms and licenses: Academic/Nonprofit Terms; Industry Terms: Not Available to Industry
How to cite: pT2-cryR;tmem88aP1Egfp was a gift from Nathan Lawson (Addgene plasmid # 90167 ; http://n2t.net/addgene:90167 ; RRID:Addgene_90167)
