[The description below was written by a language model from this plasmid's Addgene catalogue record and pLannotate feature annotations shown in this document.]
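Description:
pT2-cryR;tmem88aP1Egfp is a 7.5 kb zebrafish transgenesis reporter plasmid assembled by Gateway recombination into the pDESTtol2pACrymCherry destination backbone. Although catalogued as a bacterial expression vector, it is only propagated in E. coli, using a high-copy ColE1/pUC-type origin and ampicillin resistance (AmpR with its own bla promoter). A fragment of an M13/f1 origin and remnants of the pBluescript lac region are also present. The backbone name indicates a Tol2 transposon vector. The annotation does not call Tol2 arms explicitly, but it does flag a medaka tyrosinase fragment, which is consistent with Tol2-flanking sequence because that element was originally isolated from the medaka tyrosinase locus.

The payload lies between the attB4 and attB3 sites left by multisite Gateway assembly. According to the record, a promoter fragment of the zebrafish tmem88a gene (P1) drives EGFP. In the feature table, the EGFP coding sequence sits between attB1 and attB2, preceded by several hundred unannotated bases, and is followed beyond attB3 by an SV40 polyadenylation signal. The exact location and extent of the tmem88a promoter are not annotated. The catalogue lists EGFP as a C-terminal tag, but the stated purpose describes a promoter-driven reporter rather than a Tmem88a fusion protein.

A second, oppositely oriented cassette carries mCherry with its own SV40 poly(A). Its promoter is unannotated, but the "cry" in the backbone and plasmid names suggests a crystallin promoter, which would give a red lens marker for identifying transgene carriers independently of the green reporter. The associated publication concerns identification of developmentally active endothelial regulatory elements, so the construct is suited to testing tmem88a promoter activity in transgenic zebrafish embryos.
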