Features (pLannotate 1.2.2; 26 found; start..end, strand, type, name):
     12..32      +  protein_bind   attB1: mutant version of attB; core recombination site for the Gateway® BP reaction BP Clonase™
    680..1396    +  CDS            EGFP: EGFP is a basic (constitutively fluorescent) green fluorescent protein published in 1996, derived from Aequorea victoria. It is reported to be a rapidly-maturing weak dimer with moderate acid sensitivity.
   1397..1462    +  misc_feature   MCS: multiple cloning site
   1486..1506    -  protein_bind   attB2: mutant version of attB; core recombination site for the Gateway® BP reaction BP Clonase™
   1533..1553    -  protein_bind   attB3: mutant version of attB; core recombination site for the Gateway® BP reaction BP Clonase™
   1557..1577    +  CDS            lacZα (fragment): LacZα fragment of β-galactosidase; lacZ fragment
   1593..1727    -  polyA_signal   SV40 poly(A) signal: SV40 polyadenylation signal
   1750..1833    -  CDS            large T antigen (fragment): large T antigen from SV40 (simian virus 40)
   2399..2439    -  misc_feature   MCS (fragment): pBluescript multiple cloning site
   2452..2470    -  promoter       T3 promoter: promoter for bacteriophage T3 RNA polymerase
   2515..2531    -  protein_bind   lac operator: The lac repressor binds to the lac operator to inhibit transcription in E. coli. This inhibition can be relieved by adding lactose or isopropyl-β-D-thiogalactopyranoside (IPTG). lac repressor encoded by lacI
   2539..2569    -  promoter       lac promoter: promoter for the E. coli lac operon
   2584..2605    -  protein_bind   CAP binding site: CAP binding activates transcription in the presence of cAMP. E. coli catabolite activator protein
   2618..2710    -  CDS            lacI (fragment): lac repressor; lacI; The lac repressor binds to the lac operator to inhibit transcription in E. coli. This inhibition can be relieved by adding lactose or isopropyl-β-D-thiogalactopyranoside (IPTG).
   2893..3481    -  rep_origin     ori: high-copy-number ColE1/pMB1/pBR322/pUC origin of replication
   3652..4512    -  CDS            AmpR: β-lactamase; bla; confers resistance to ampicillin, carbenicillin, and related antibiotics
   4513..4617    -  promoter       AmpR promoter: bla
   4643..4864    -  rep_origin     M13 ori (fragment) (sequence partly withheld): M13 bacteriophage origin of replication; arrow indicates direction of (+) strand synthesis
   4864..5151    +  CDS            tyr (fragment) (sequence partly withheld): TYRO_ORYLA - Also known as tyro. Experimental evidence at transcript level: Swiss-Prot protein existence level 2. This is a copper-containing oxidase that functions in the formation of pigments such as melanins and other polyphenolic compounds. From Oryzias latipes (Japanese rice fish) (Japanese killifish).
   5693..5814    -  polyA_signal   SV40 poly(A) signal: SV40 polyadenylation signal
   5837..5920    -  CDS            large T antigen (fragment): large T antigen from SV40 (simian virus 40)
   5940..6647    -  CDS            mCherry: mCherry is a basic (constitutively fluorescent) red fluorescent protein published in 2004, derived from Discosoma sp.. It is reported to be a very rapidly-maturing monomer with low acid sensitivity.
   7331..7351    +  protein_bind   attB4: mutant version of attB; core recombination site for the Gateway® BP reaction BP Clonase™
   7353..7371    +  promoter       T7 promoter: promoter for bacteriophage T7 RNA polymerase
   7380..7487    -  misc_feature   MCS: pBluescript multiple cloning site
   7500..11      -  promoter       T3 promoter (across the origin): promoter for bacteriophage T3 RNA polymerase
>Addgene plasmid #90167 | pT2-cryR;tmem88aP1Egfp | addgene full sequence | sequence record 178964 | Addgene NGS Result
GAGGGTTAATTCAAGTTTGTACAAAAAAGCAGGCTCGCTAAATTAACAACTTCTTTCCCAACACCTAAAA
TATGCACATTTTCCCATGAAATCTTGGCTAAACTACACATTTTGTCAGTTTGTGTGTGTATCTGTAACAC
TTTACAGTAAAGTTGAACATTGTAAAAAGCGATTAGGTTCTGTACTTCAAAATTCAGATTACTTCATTTT
ACTTTAAGAAAAGTGAGTAATAATGTAAGTATATCTGAAATGTATTAGCAATTTCTGAGCAGAAATAAAA
CATACTGTGGAGTGTGTAACTCTAAAGTCAGTGCAAGTCATAGATTTTCCTACTGCATGTGCAAAAAAAT
AAAAAAGTCTACAACTAAACCCCCAGCAAACCCAACACCCCACATTTCTGAAGGGCTGATCCAGATCGGG
AGGCCAGGAGGAGAAGTGGGAGTGGAGAGATACGAGTGAGTTACTGAGGCAGGACATCTTCGTCAAAGGA
AGAAAAGAGTAGAGCAGGAAAGAAGGAAGAGAACGAGCTGACATAGAAGACTGACGCTCATTGAGCTCAC
AGAGCCTGAGGAGATACTACAGGTGGACCTGAAAACTGGATAAAAATCAAGTCAAACTAACTGTAGAGTA
AAGCTATCATCTGCCAGTCTGAGGAATCTGCCCATATTTCATCGCCACCATGGTGAGCAAGGGCGAGGAG
CTGTTCACCGGGGTGGTGCCCATCCTGGTCGAGCTGGACGGCGACGTAAACGGCCACAAGTTCAGCGTGT
CCGGCGAGGGCGAGGGCGATGCCACCTACGGCAAGCTGACCCTGAAGTTCATCTGCACCACCGGCAAGCT
GCCCGTGCCCTGGCCCACCCTCGTGACCACCCTGACCTACGGCGTGCAGTGCTTCAGCCGCTACCCCGAC
CACATGAAGCAGCACGACTTCTTCAAGTCCGCCATGCCCGAAGGCTACGTCCAGGAGCGCACCATCTTCT
TCAAGGACGACGGCAACTACAAGACCCGCGCCGAGGTGAAGTTCGAGGGCGACACCCTGGTGAACCGCAT
CGAGCTGAAGGGCATCGACTTCAAGGAGGACGGCAACATCCTGGGGCACAAGCTGGAGTACAACTACAAC
AGCCACAACGTCTATATCATGGCCGACAAGCAGAAGAACGGCATCAAGGTGAACTTCAAGATCCGCCACA
ACATCGAGGACGGCAGCGTGCAGCTCGCCGACCACTACCAGCAGAACACCCCCATCGGCGACGGCCCCGT
GCTGCTGCCCGACAACCACTACCTGAGCACCCAGTCCGCCCTGAGCAAAGACCCCAACGAGAAGCGCGAT
CACATGGTCCTGCTGGAGTTCGTGACCGCCGCCGGGATCACTCTCGGCATGGACGAGCTGTACAAGTCCG
GACTCAGATCTCGAGCTCAAGCTTCGAATTCTGCAGTCGACGGTACCGCGGGCCCGGGATCCACCGGATC
TAGATAACTGATACCCAGCTTTCTTGTACAAAGTGGGGCGCGCCTACGTAACTAGTCTCGAGCAACTTTA
TTATACATAGTTGATAATTCACTGGCCGTCGTTTTACGGTACCATCGATGATGATCCAGACATGATAAGA
TACATTGATGAGTTTGGACAAACCACAACTAGAATGCAGTGAAAAAAATGCTTTATTTGTGAAATTTGTG
ATGCTATTGCTTTATTTGTAACCATTATAAGCTGCAATAAACAAGTTAACAACAACAATTGCATTCATTT
TATGTTTCAGGTTCAGGGGGAGGTGTGGGAGGTTTTTTAAAGCAAGTAAAACCTCTACAAATGTGGTATG
GCTGATTATGATCCTCTAGATCAGATCTGCGAAGATACGGCCACGGGTGCTCTTGATCCTGTGGCTGATT
TTGGACTGTGCTGCTCGCAGCTGCTGATGAATCACATACTTCCTCCATTTTCTTCCACTGATTGACTGTT
ATAATTTCCCTAATTTCCAGGTCAAGGTGCTGTGCATTGTGGTAATAGATGTGACATGACGTCACTTCCA
AAGGACCAATGAACATGTCTGACCAATTTCATATAATGTGAAAACGATTTTCATAGGCAGAATAAATAAC
ATTTAAATTAAACTGGGCATCAGCGCAATTCAATTGGTTTGGTAATAGCAAGGGAAAATAGAATGAAGTG
ATCTCCAAAAAATAAGTACTTTTTGACTGTAAATAAAATTGTAAGGAGTAAAAAGTACTTTTTTTTCTAA
AAAAATGTAATTAAGTAAAAGTAAAAGTATTGATTTTTAATTGTACTCAAGTAAAGTAAAAATCCCCAAA
AATAATACTTAAGTACAGTAATCAAGTAAAATTACTCAAGTACTTTACACCTCTGGTTCTTGACCCCCTA
CCTTCAGCAAGCCCAGCAGATCCACTAGTTCTAGAGCGGCCGCCACCGCGGTGGAGCTCCAGCTTTTGTT
CCCTTTAGTGAGGGTTAATTGCGCGCTTGGCGTAATCATGGTCATAGCTGTTTCCTGTGTGAAATTGTTA
TCCGCTCACAATTCCACACAACATACGAGCCGGAAGCATAAAGTGTAAAGCCTGGGGTGCCTAATGAGTG
AGCTAACTCACATTAATTGCGTTGCGCTCACTGCCCGCTTTCCAGTCGGGAAACCTGTCGTGCCAGCTGC
ATTAATGAATCGGCCAACGCGCGGGGAGAGGCGGTTTGCGTATTGGGCGCTCTTCCGCTTCCTCGCTCAC
TGACTCGCTGCGCTCGGTCGTTCGGCTGCGGCGAGCGGTATCAGCTCACTCAAAGGCGGTAATACGGTTA
TCCACAGAATCAGGGGATAACGCAGGAAAGAACATGTGAGCAAAAGGCCAGCAAAAGGCCAGGAACCGTA
AAAAGGCCGCGTTGCTGGCGTTTTTCCATAGGCTCCGCCCCCCTGACGAGCATCACAAAAATCGACGCTC
AAGTCAGAGGTGGCGAAACCCGACAGGACTATAAAGATACCAGGCGTTTCCCCCTGGAAGCTCCCTCGTG
CGCTCTCCTGTTCCGACCCTGCCGCTTACCGGATACCTGTCCGCCTTTCTCCCTTCGGGAAGCGTGGCGC
TTTCTCATAGCTCACGCTGTAGGTATCTCAGTTCGGTGTAGGTCGTTCGCTCCAAGCTGGGCTGTGTGCA
CGAACCCCCCGTTCAGCCCGACCGCTGCGCCTTATCCGGTAACTATCGTCTTGAGTCCAACCCGGTAAGA
CACGACTTATCGCCACTGGCAGCAGCCACTGGTAACAGGATTAGCAGAGCGAGGTATGTAGGCGGTGCTA
CAGAGTTCTTGAAGTGGTGGCCTAACTACGGCTACACTAGAAGAACAGTATTTGGTATCTGCGCTCTGCT
GAAGCCAGTTACCTTCGGAAAAAGAGTTGGTAGCTCTTGATCCGGCAAACAAACCACCGCTGGTAGCGGT
GGTTTTTTTGTTTGCAAGCAGCAGATTACGCGCAGAAAAAAAGGATCTCAAGAAGATCCTTTGATCTTTT
CTACGGGGTCTGACGCTCAGTGGAACGAAAACTCACGTTAAGGCATTTTGGTCATGAGATTATCAAAAAG
GATCTTCACCTAGATCCTTTTAAATTAAAAATGAAGTTTTAAATCAATCTAAAGTATATATGAGTAAACT
TGGTCTGACAGTTACCAATGCTTAATCAGTGAGGCACCTATCTCAGCGATCTGTCTATTTCGTTCATCCA
TAGTTGCCTGACTCCCCGTCGTGTAGATAACTACGATACGGGAGGGCTTACCATCTGGCCCCAGTGCTGC
AATGATACCGCGAGACCCACGCTCACCGGCTCCAGATTTATCAGCAATAAACCAGCCAGCCGGAAGGGCC
GAGCGCAGAAGTGGTCCTGCAACTTTATCCGCCTCCATCCAGTCTATTAATTGTTGCCGGGAAGCTAGAG
TAAGTAGTTCGCCAGTTAATAGTTTGCGCAACGTTGTTGCCATTGCTACAGGCATCGTGGTGTCACGCTC
GTCGTTTGGTATGGCTTCATTCAGCTCCGGTTCCCAACGATCAAGGCGAGTTACATGATCCCCCATGTTG
TGCAAAAAAGCGGTTAGCTCCTTCGGTCCTCCGATCGTTGTCAGAAGTAAGTTGGCCGCAGTGTTATCAC
TCATGGTTATGGCAGCACTGCATAATTCTCTTACTGTCATGCCATCCGTAAGATGCTTTTCTGTGACTGG
TGAGTACTCAACCAAGTCATTCTGAGAATAGTGTATGCGGCGACCGAGTTGCTCTTGCCCGGCGTCAATA
CGGGATAATACCGCGCCACATAGCAGAACTTTAAAAGTGCTCATCATTGGAAAACGTTCTTCGGGGCGAA
AACTCTCAAGGATCTTACCGCTGTTGAGATCCAGTTCGATGTAACCCACTCGTGCACCCAACTGATCTTC
AGCATCTTTTACTTTCACCAGCGTTTCTGGGTGAGCAAAAACAGGAAGGCAAAATGCCGCAAAAAAGGGA
ATAAGGGCGACACGGAAATGTTGAATACTCATACTCTTCCTTTTTCAATATTATTGAAGCATTTATCAGG
GTTATTGTCTCATGAGCGGATACATATTTGAATGTATTTAGAAAAATAAACAAATAGGGGTTCCGCGCAC
ATTTCCCCGAAAAGTGCCACCTAAATTGTAAGCGTTAATATTTTGTTAAAATTCGCGTTAAATTTTTGTT
AAATCAGCTCATTTTTTAACCAATAGGCCGAAATCGGCAAAATCCCTTATAAATCAAAAGAATAGACCGA
GATAGGGT
[37 nt withheld, positions 4769-4805]
AAAGAACGTGGACTCCAACGTCAAAGG
[32 nt withheld, positions 4833-4864]
GCTGGCTAAGAACTCATCAGCCTCCCCGGTCCATCTACCCACGTACCAATGCACCAATTGGCCACAATGA
CGGCTACTACATGGTGCCATTCCTTCCTCTTTATAGGAATGGAGACTACCTCCTGTCCAACAATGCTCTT
GGATACGAGTACGCCTACCTGTTGGACCCAGGTCATTGCACAACACCAGAAATGCCCTCTGATCTGCAAA
AGACGTGAATATCTGTTCAGACACCCATATCCACTCTGTTCCACACAGGTCAGAGGTTTGTCCAGGAGTT
CTTGACAGAGGTGTAAAAAGTACTCAAAAATTTTACTCAAGTGAAAGTACAAGTACTTAGGGAAAATTTT
ACTCAATTAAAAGTAAAAGTATCTGGCTAGAATCTTACTTGAGTAAAAGTAAAAAAGTACTCCATTAAAA
TTGTACTTGAGTATTAAGGAAGTAAAAGTAAAAGCAAGAAAGAAAACTAGAGATTCTTGTTTAAGCTTTT
AATCTCAAAAAACATTAAATGAAATGCATACAAGGTTTTATCCTGCTTTAGAACTGTTTGTATTTAATTA
TCAAACTATAAGACAGACAATCTAATGCCAGTACACGCTACTCAAAGTTGTAAAACCTCAGATTTAACTT
CAGTAGAAGCTGATTCTCAAAATTGTTAGTGTCAAGCCTAGCTCTTTTGGGGCTGAAAAGCAATCCTGCA
GTGCTGAAAAGCCTCTCACAGGCAGCCGATGCGGGAAGAGGTGTATTAGTCTTGATAGAGAGGCTGCAAA
TAGCAGGAAACGTGAGCAGAGACTCCCTGGTGTCTGAAACACAGGCCCATTTACGCCTTAAGATACATTG
ATGAGTTTGGACAAACCACAACTAGAATGCAGTGAAAAAAATGCTTTATTTGTGAAATTTGTGATGCTAT
TGCTTTATTTGTAACCATTATAAGCTGCAATAAACAAGTTAACAACAACAATTGCATTCATTTTATGTTT
CAGGTTCAGGGGGAGGTGTGGGAGGTTTTTTAAAGCAAGTAAAACCTCTACAAATGTGGTATGGCTGATT
ATGATCTAGAGTCGCGGCCGCTTTACTTGTACAGCTCGTCCATGCCGCCGGTGGAGTGGTGGCCCTCGGC
GCGCTCGTACTGTTCCACGATGGTGTAGTCCTCGTTGTGGGAGGTGATGTCCAGCTTGATGTTGACGTTG
TAGGCGCCGGGCAGCTGCACGGGCTTCTTGGCCTTGTAGGTGGTCTTGACCTCGGCGTCGTAGTGGCCGC
CGTCCTTCAGCTTCAGCCTCTGCTTGATCTCGCCCTTCAGGGCGCCGTCCTCGGGGTACATCCGCTCGGA
GGAGGCCTCCCAGCCCATGGTCTTCTTCTGCATTACGGGGCCGTCGGAGGGGAAGTTGGTGCCGCGCAGC
TTCACCTTGTAGATGAACTCGCCGTCCTGCAGGGAGGAGTCCTGGGTCACGGTCACCACGCCGCCGTCCT
CGAAGTTCATCACGCGCTCCCACTTGAAGCCCTCGGGGAAGGACAGCTTCAAGTAGTCGGGGATGTCGGC
GGGGTGCTTCACGTAGGCCTTGGAGCCGTACATGAACTGAGGGGACAGGATGTCCCAGGCGAAGGGCAGG
GGGCCGCCCTTGGTCACCTTCAGCTTGGCGGTCTGGGTGCCCTCGTAGGGGCGGCCCTCGCCCTCGCCCT
CGATCTCGAACTCGTGGCCGTTCACGGAGCCCTCCATGTGCACCTTGAAGCGCATGAACTCCTTGATGAT
GGCCATGTTGTCATCCTCGCCCTTGCTCACCATGGTGGCGACCGGTAATGTCAGACCTGGTAACTCCTTA
CTGTAACTTATTGCACCTGATGAACAAAAGATGTGAACTGAACGCAAGTAGGAGGCTAATAGAGGCTAGT
ACAGTACAAAGATCCCCAAATGATGTGTGCCGGCCTTAGTGGAGGCAGACCCCTGGTTATATACCTGTGC
TGCAGAAAGAGGGGCTTACAAATGGATCTCTCTGGAATGGCATTATCTCATGGTGGGAACAGTGTTGTCA
GCAGAATCAGCGGGGTGGACTCTGACCTGAGAATGACAGTCTAGCACTGAATGGCTCAGACAATACTCTT
GTGGCCAACTATCACCGGAAAATAAGTGCCTGCCAAAACAAACCAGACCAGATGAAGCTACATGGCTGTA
GAACGTCAGTATTTAATGTGTTGTGGCCACTTGGTTCACCAGATTTAAGAGCTAATTTTTTTAAATATCA
CAGATAATCAATCGCTTTTTTTTTTCTTGACTGAAAAGCTTAGACTGGAAAATTCTTTGAAAAAGTTTGC
ACTACAGAAAATAAATACATAACATCCTGCACTGAATGCACACTATTAATAGAAAAGAGAGCATTATTGT
AGGAAATGTATTGTATATGTACATTCTGTGCATTTCACAATTTTCTCGAGCAGGAAACAGCTATGACCAT
GATTACGCCAAGCTATCAACTTTGTATAGAAAAGTTGGTAATACGACTCACTATAGGGCGAATTGGGTAC
CGGGCCCCCCCTCGAGGTCGACGGTATCGATAAGCTTGATATCGAATTCCTGCAGCCCGGGGGATCCACT
AGTTCTAGAGCGGCCGCCACCGCGGTGGAGCTCCAGCTTTTGTTCCCTTTAGT
